Addgene plasmid #20236: pBacPAK-HFT-dKDM4A-H195A
Depositing lab: Jerry Workman. Depositing organization: Stowers Institute for Medical Research. Publication: Heterochromatin protein 1a stimulates histone H3 lysine 36 demethylation by the Drosophila KDM4A demethylase. Lin CH, Li B, Swanson S, Zhang Y, Florens L, Washburn MP, Abmayr SM, Workman JL. Mol Cell. 2008 Dec 5. 32(5):696-706. 10.1016/j.molcel.2008.11.008 PubMed 19061644.
Backbone
  Vector backbone: pBacPAK-HFT
  Backbone size w/o insert (bp): 5608
  Vector type: Insect Expression
Growth in bacteria
  Bacterial resistance: Ampicillin, 100 μg/mL
  Growth temperature: 37°C
  Growth strain: DH5alpha
  Copy number: High Copy
Gene/Insert
  Gene/Insert name: dKDM4A (alt name: CG15835)
  Species: D. melanogaster (fly)
  Insert size (bp): 1488
  Mutation: changed His 195 to Ala
  GenBank ID: NM_136487
  Entrez Gene: Kdm4A (a.k.a. CG15835, dJMJD2(1), dKDM4A, Dmel\CG15835)
  Tag / fusion protein: His (N terminal on backbone); FLAG (N terminal on backbone); TEV (N terminal on backbone)
  Cloning method: Restriction Enzyme; 5′ cloning site XhoI (not destroyed); 3′ cloning site XhoI (not destroyed)
  Sequencing primers: 5′ ccattgtaatgagacgca; 3′ ACGCACAGAATCTAGCGCT
Terms and licenses: Academic/Nonprofit Terms; Industry Terms: Not Available to Industry
How to cite: pBacPAK-HFT-dKDM4A-H195A was a gift from Jerry Workman (Addgene plasmid # 20236 ; http://n2t.net/addgene:20236 ; RRID:Addgene_20236)
