[The description below was written by a language model from this plasmid's Addgene catalogue record.]
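Description:
pBacPAK-HFT-dKDM4A-H195A is an insect-cell expression construct built on the pBacPAK-HFT backbone (about 5.6 kb without insert), a vector of the pBacPAK baculovirus transfer family. Such transfer plasmids are generally recombined with baculoviral DNA to produce recombinant virus that drives protein production in cultured insect cells. The record itself lists only "Insect Expression" as the vector type and does not name the promoter, the flanking viral sequences or the origin of replication. In bacteria the plasmid is maintained at high copy number and selected with ampicillin.

The insert is the roughly 1.5 kb coding sequence of Drosophila melanogaster Kdm4A (dKDM4A, CG15835), a histone lysine demethylase, cloned into a single XhoI site that is preserved at both ends of the insert. It carries a point mutation changing histidine 195 to alanine. The record does not state the functional consequence of this change. The associated study concerns H3K36 demethylation by dKDM4A and its stimulation by heterochromatin protein 1a, so the mutant plausibly serves as a comparison to the wild-type enzyme, perhaps as a catalytically impaired control, but this is an inference.

The backbone supplies an N-terminal "HFT" module consisting of a His tag, a FLAG epitope and a TEV protease recognition site. This arrangement allows purification by metal-chelate or anti-FLAG affinity methods, immunodetection through FLAG, and removal of the tags by TEV cleavage. The construct is therefore suited to producing recombinant mutant dKDM4A protein from insect cells for biochemical work such as in vitro demethylase and protein interaction assays.
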