>Addgene plasmid #20236 | pBacPAK-HFT-dKDM4A-H195A | addgene partial sequence | sequence record 26090 | 20236 with polyhedrin_fwd
GTTTTGTAATAAAAAAACCTATAAATACGGATCCATGGGTCATCATCATCACCATCACGATTACGGAGAC
TACAAGGACGATGATGACAAGGAGAACCCCTACTTCCAGGGCCTCGAGATGTCCACGAGATCTTCATTCG
CCGATGAAGAGCAGAACAAAGTGCCCCGTATCATGACCTTCCGTCCCAGCTACGAGGAGTTTCAAAATTT
TTCCGCCTACATTGAGTACATTGAGTCTCGGGGAGCACACTTAGCCGGCTTGGCCAAAATCCAACCACCT
GCGGAATGGGTGCCCCGAAAGTCGGGCTACGACATAGACAACATCAACATGACCATTCCAGCGCCGATTT
GCCAAGTAGTCACTGGGGCGCACGGGGTGTACCAGCAAATCAACATCCAGCAGCGCCGGCAGATGACCTT
GCGCCAATTCATGGAGAAGGCCAACTCGGAGCTGCACCAGACACCGAGGCACTTCGACTACGACGATCTG
GAGCGCAAGTACTGGAAGAACATCACCTACATATCGCCACTGTATGCAGCCGATGTCAAGGGATCGCTGA
GTGATGAAGACCTTGAAGTTTGGAACATTGGGC
