>Addgene plasmid #20236 | pBacPAK-HFT-dKDM4A-H195A | addgene partial sequence | sequence record 26091 | 20236 with dKDM4A-F (TTCGACTACGACGATCTGGA)
CCTACNTATCGCCNCTGTATGCAGCCGATGTCAAGGGATCGCTGAGTGATGAAGACCTTGAAGTTTGGAA
CATTGGGCGCTTGGACACCATATTAAACTTGGTCAACACTGACTACAACATAATCATCGATGGGGTAAAC
ACGGCTTACCTCTACTTTGGCATGTGGAAGAGCTCTTTTGCCTGGGCCACCGAGGACATGGATCTGTATT
CTATTAACTATCTGCATTTTGGAGCACCCAAAACCTGGTACGCCATTCCGCCGGCGTATGGCAGACGTCT
GGAGAAGCTGGCGAACGAAACCTTCTCTGAGAACTACCAGGAATGCAATGCCTATCTTCGCCATAAGATG
ACCATGATCAGTCCGAAGGTGCTGCGCCAGCACAACATACCTTACAACAAGATCACGCAGGAAGCGGGCG
AAATCATGATTACATTTCCCTTCGGCTACCATGCCGGGTTCAATCATGGCTTCAACGGCGCCGAGTCGAC
CAACTTTGCGTCGAAGCGTTGGATCGAGTACGGCAAGCGGGCTAGTATTTGCCGATGCCGCAGCGACATG
GTTAAGATCTCGATGGAGACCTTCGTACGCCGTTTCCAGCCAGAGCGATACGATAATTGGCTGAAAGGTC
AGGACATGGGCTGTCACCCCGAGGAGCCGGGTAAAATATGNNNNNNCNNCCCCCCCCCACTTTGANNNNN
NNNNNNNAANNNNGAAAATTTACGTGCAGCCNAATCCGAAGAANAATCTCCGCAAAANCGAGGNTGCTCG
CTGNN
